Addgene plasmid #114874: AT1G34420 X003_pECIA14
Purpose: Prey vector AT1G34420 X003_pECIA14 should be used with bait vector AT1G34420 X003_pECIA2.
Depositing lab: Youssef Belkhadir. Depositing organization: Gregor Mendel Institute of Molecular Plant Biology. Publication: An extracellular network of Arabidopsis leucine-rich repeat receptor kinases. Smakowska-Luzan E, Mott GA, Parys K, Stegmann M, Howton TC, Layeghifard M, Neuhold J, Lehner A, Kong J, Grunwald K, Weinberger N, Satbhai SB, Mayer D, Busch W, Madalinski M, Stolt-Bergner P, Provart NJ, Mukhtar MS, Zipfel C, Desveaux D, Guttman DS, Belkhadir Y. Nature. 2018 Jan 18;553(7688):342-346. doi: 10.1038/nature25184. Epub 2018 Jan 10. PubMed 29320478.
Backbone
  Vector backbone: pECIA14
  Backbone manufacturer: Chris Garcia (Addgene plasmid # 47051)
  Vector type: Insect Expression
Growth in bacteria
  Bacterial resistance: Ampicillin, 100 μg/mL
  Growth temperature: 37°C
  Growth strain: DH5alpha
  Copy number: High Copy
Gene/Insert
  Gene/Insert name: AT1G34420
  Species: A. thaliana (mustard weed)
  Entrez Gene: AT1G34420 (a.k.a. AT1G34420, F12K21.25, F12K21_25)
  Promoter: Metallothionein (Copper-Inducible)
  Cloning method: Ligation Independent Cloning
Terms and licenses: Academic/Nonprofit Terms; Industry Terms: Not Available to Industry
Depositor comments: Plasmid for secreted expression in Drosophila cell culture by induction via CuSO4. Insert is an extracellular domain of indicated LRR-RK, C-terminally tagged with Pentameric rat COMP helix, Alkaline Phosphatase (human, placental), Flag, and hexahistidine tags. Insert Protein Sequence: SLNQTNTMIELSSFLNISDWNLPGSERNPCSWNGVLCSLPDNSSVISLSLSNFDLSNSSFLPLVCNLQTLESLDVSNNRLSSIPEGFVTNCERLIALKHLNFSTNKFSTSPGFRGFSKLAVLDFSHNVLSGNVGDYGFDGLVQLRSLNLSFNRLTGSVPVHLTKSLEKLEVSDNSLSGTIPEGIKDYQELTLIDLSDNQLNGSIPSSLGNLSKLESLLLSNNYLSGLIPESLSSIQTLRRFAANRNRFTGEIPSGLTKHLENLDLSFNSLAGSIPGDLLSQLKLVSVDLSSNQLVGWIPQSISSSLVRLRLGSNKLTGSVPSVAFESLQLLTYLEMDNNSLTGFIPPSFGNLVSLNLLNLAMNEFTGILPPAFGNLSRLQVIKLQQNKLTGEIPDTIAFLSNLLILNISCNSLSGSIPPSLSQLKRLSNMNLQGNNLNGTIPDNIQNLEDLIELQLGQNQLRGRIPVMPRKLQISLNLSYNLFEGSIPTTLSELDRLEVLDLSNNNFSGEIPNFLSRLMSLTQLILSNNQLTGNIPRFTHNVSVDVRGNPGVKLKTENEVSIQRNPSGKS
How to cite: AT1G34420 X003_pECIA14 was a gift from Youssef Belkhadir (Addgene plasmid # 114874 ; http://n2t.net/addgene:114874 ; RRID:Addgene_114874)
