[The description below was written by a language model from this plasmid's Addgene catalogue record and pLannotate feature annotations shown in this document.]
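Description:
AT1G34420 X003_pECIA14 is an insect-cell expression plasmid built on the pECIA14 backbone, designed for secreted production of a plant receptor ectodomain in Drosophila cell culture. It is maintained in E. coli as a high-copy plasmid through a ColE1/pUC-type origin and selected with ampicillin via the β-lactamase gene. The remaining bacterial elements in the feature table (lac promoter and operator, and fragments of lacZα, lacI, rop and bom) are remnants of the cloning backbone and are not functional parts of the payload.

The expression cassette is driven by the Drosophila metallothionein promoter, which is induced with copper sulfate, and opens with the Drosophila BiP signal sequence to route the product into the secretory pathway. Downstream, in an interval the automated annotation leaves unlabelled, sits the insert: the extracellular domain of the Arabidopsis thaliana leucine-rich repeat receptor kinase encoded by AT1G34420, introduced by ligation-independent cloning. It is fused at its C-terminus to the pentamerising coiled-coil helix of rat COMP, human placental alkaline phosphatase, a FLAG epitope and a hexahistidine tag (the His tag is stated by the depositor but not annotated). An SV40 polyadenylation signal follows the cassette, although the table annotates it on the opposite strand.

Pentamerisation through COMP increases avidity so that weak, transient ectodomain contacts can be detected, while alkaline phosphatase provides an enzymatic readout. The plasmid serves as the "prey" in an extracellular interaction assay and is meant to be paired with the corresponding pECIA2 bait vector. It was deposited with a study that mapped the extracellular interaction network of Arabidopsis LRR receptor kinases.
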