Features (pLannotate 1.2.2; 18 found; start..end, strand, type, name):
     23..449     +  promoter       MT promoter: Drosophila metallothionein promoter
    467..520     +  sig_peptide    BiP signal sequence: Drosophila BiP signal sequence
   2267..2446    +  CDS            Comp (fragment): COMP_RAT - Experimental evidence at protein level: Swiss-Prot protein existence level 1. May play a role in the structural integrity of cartilage via its interaction with other extracellular matrix proteins such as the collagens and fibronectin. Can mediate the interaction of chondrocytes with the cartilage extracellular matrix through interaction with cell surface integrin receptors. Could play a role in the pathogenesis of osteoarthritis. Potent suppressor of apoptosis in both primary chondrocytes and transformed cells. Suppresses apoptosis by blocking the activation of caspase-3 and by indu
   2434..3886    +  CDS            SEAP (fragment): secreted alkaline phosphatase from human placenta The natural enzyme has a C-terminal transmembrane sequence that is replaced by a GPI anchor.
   3923..3952    +  CDS            2xFLAG (fragment): two tandem FLAG® epitope tags
   4058..4192    -  polyA_signal   SV40 poly(A) signal: SV40 polyadenylation signal
   4215..4299    -  CDS            large T antigen (fragment): large T antigen from SV40 (simian virus 40)
   4299..4323    +  misc_feature   MCS (fragment): pUC18/19 multiple cloning site
   4360..4376    -  protein_bind   lac operator: The lac repressor binds to the lac operator to inhibit transcription in E. coli. This inhibition can be relieved by adding lactose or isopropyl-β-D-thiogalactopyranoside (IPTG). lac repressor encoded by lacI
   4384..4414    -  promoter       lac promoter: promoter for the E. coli lac operon
   4429..4450    -  protein_bind   CAP binding site: CAP binding activates transcription in the presence of cAMP. E. coli catabolite activator protein
   4463..4555    -  CDS            lacI (fragment): lac repressor; lacI; The lac repressor binds to the lac operator to inhibit transcription in E. coli. This inhibition can be relieved by adding lactose or isopropyl-β-D-thiogalactopyranoside (IPTG).
   4738..5326    -  rep_origin     ori: high-copy-number ColE1/pMB1/pBR322/pUC origin of replication
   5497..6357    -  CDS            AmpR: β-lactamase; bla; confers resistance to ampicillin, carbenicillin, and related antibiotics
   6358..6462    -  promoter       AmpR promoter: bla
   6557..6592    +  CDS            rop (fragment): Rop protein, which maintains plasmids at low copy number; rop
   6694..6793    +  misc_feature   bom (fragment): basis of mobility region from pBR322
   6799..21      -  CDS            lacZα (fragment) (across the origin): LacZα fragment of β-galactosidase; lacZ fragment
>Addgene plasmid #114874 | AT1G34420 X003_pECIA14 | addgene full sequence | sequence record 274705 | Addgene NGS Result
GTAAAACGACGGCCAGTGAATTAATTCGTTGCAGGACAGGATGTGGTGCCCGATGTGACTAGCTCTTTGC
TGCAGGCCGTCCTATCCTCTGGTTCCGATAAGAGACCCAGAACTCCGGCCCCCCACCGCCCACCGCCACC
CCCATACATATGTGGTACGCAAGTAAGAGTGCCTGCGCATGCCCCATGTGCCCCACCAAGAGCTTTGCAT
CCCATACAAGTCCCCAAAGTGGAGAACCGAACCAATTCTTCGCGGGCAGAACAAAAGCTTCTGCACACGT
CTCCACTCGAATTTGGAGCCGGCCGGCGTGTGCAAAAGAGGTGAATCGAACGAAAGACCCGTGTGTAAAG
CCGCGTTTCCAAAATGTATAAAACCGAGAGCATCTGGCCAATGTGCATCAGTTGTGGTCAGCAGCAAAAT
CAAGTGAATCATCTCAGTGCAACTAAAGGGGGGATCCGATCTCAATATGAAGTTATGCATATTACTGGCC
GTCGTGGCCTTTGTTGGCCTCTCGCTCGGGTCGTTGAACCAGACAAACACAATGATCGAACTCTCTAGTT
TCCTTAATATCTCGGATTGGAATCTTCCTGGTTCTGAGAGGAATCCATGTTCATGGAACGGTGTTCTCTG
CAGCTTACCAGACAATAGCTCTGTGATTAGCCTGTCTCTCTCTAACTTTGATCTCTCCAATTCTTCCTTC
TTACCACTTGTCTGCAATCTCCAGACTTTGGAGTCTCTTGATGTCTCCAACAACAGATTGAGCTCAATCC
CAGAAGGGTTCGTTACAAATTGCGAAAGACTCATTGCTCTGAAGCATCTGAACTTCAGCACGAACAAGTT
TTCTACTTCCCCTGGTTTCCGCGGTTTCTCCAAATTGGCGGTTCTTGATTTCTCTCACAACGTGTTGAGT
GGGAACGTTGGAGACTATGGTTTTGATGGGTTGGTTCAGTTGAGGAGTTTGAATCTTAGCTTCAACAGAT
TAACTGGTTCTGTTCCGGTTCATTTGACCAAAAGTCTAGAGAAGCTTGAGGTTTCAGATAATAGTTTGAG
CGGTACTATTCCCGAAGGCATCAAAGATTATCAAGAACTAACGCTGATAGATCTCAGTGATAATCAGCTT
AACGGCTCTATCCCGAGTTCGTTGGGAAACCTCTCCAAGTTAGAAAGTTTACTTCTCTCCAACAACTATC
TTAGTGGACTAATCCCAGAATCACTTTCAAGCATCCAGACATTGCGTCGGTTTGCAGCGAACCGTAACCG
ATTCACGGGAGAAATTCCATCAGGGCTCACAAAACACCTCGAGAACTTAGATCTCAGTTTCAACAGTTTA
GCGGGGTCGATTCCAGGTGACCTTTTGTCGCAGCTTAAACTCGTCTCTGTGGATCTGTCATCTAATCAAC
TTGTTGGATGGATACCACAAAGCATTTCGTCTAGCCTGGTTAGGCTAAGACTAGGAAGCAATAAGCTAAC
AGGGTCAGTACCCTCTGTTGCGTTTGAATCGCTGCAGCTCCTAACGTATCTGGAGATGGACAACAACAGT
TTAACTGGCTTCATACCTCCTTCATTTGGAAATCTTGTGAGCTTGAATCTCCTGAACTTGGCTATGAACG
AGTTCACCGGGATCTTACCTCCTGCATTTGGAAACCTTAGCAGGCTTCAAGTGATAAAACTACAGCAAAA
CAAGCTTACGGGAGAAATACCAGATACAATCGCATTTTTGAGTAACCTCTTGATTCTTAACATCAGCTGC
AATTCTCTAAGTGGATCCATACCGCCTTCGCTTTCTCAGCTAAAGAGGCTTTCCAACATGAACTTGCAAG
GCAACAATCTGAATGGTACCATACCTGATAACATTCAAAATCTGGAGGATTTGATAGAACTTCAGCTGGG
ACAAAACCAGCTACGAGGGAGGATCCCAGTAATGCCACGAAAGTTGCAAATTTCCTTAAATCTCAGCTAC
AACTTGTTTGAAGGATCTATCCCTACTACATTGTCTGAACTTGACCGCTTGGAAGTTCTTGATCTGTCAA
ATAACAACTTCTCCGGCGAAATACCTAATTTCCTGAGCAGATTAATGTCCCTTACACAGCTCATACTCTC
CAACAATCAGCTTACCGGAAATATTCCAAGGTTCACCCATAATGTTTCAGTCGATGTCAGAGGAAACCCT
GGGGTTAAGTTGAAAACTGAGAACGAAGTCTCTATCCAGAGAAATCCATCAGGGAAAAGCCTGGAGGTGC
TGTTCCAGGGACCAAGCGGCAATCCCGGCGGCGATCTGGCCCCCCAGATGCTGCGCGAGCTGCAGGAGAC
CAATGCCGCCCTGCAGGACGTGCGCGAGCTGCTGCGCCACCGCGTGAAGGAGATCACCTTCCTGAAGAAC
ACCGTGATGGAGTGCGACGCCTGCGGCATGCAGCCCTCTAGAGGCTCCGGCTCCATCATCCCAGTTGAGG
AGGAGAACCCGGACTTCTGGAACCGCGAGGCAGCCGAGGCCCTGGGTGCCGCCAAGAAGCTGCAGCCTGC
ACAGACAGCCGCCAAGAACCTCATCATCTTCCTGGGCGATGGGATGGGGGTGTCTACGGTGACAGCTGCC
AGGATCCTAAAAGGGCAGAAGAAGGACAAACTGGGGCCTGAGATACCCCTGGCCATGGACCGCTTCCCAT
ATGTGGCTCTGTCCAAGACATACAATGTAGACAAACATGTGCCAGACAGTGGAGCCACAGCCACGGCCTA
CCTGTGCGGGGTCAAGGGCAACTTCCAGACCATTGGCTTGAGTGCAGCCGCCCGCTTTAACCAGTGCAAC
ACGACACGCGGCAACGAGGTCATCTCCGTGATGAATCGGGCCAAGAAAGCAGGGAAGTCAGTGGGAGTGG
TAACCACCACACGAGTGCAGCACGCCTCGCCAGCCGGCACCTACGCCCACACGGTGAACCGCAACTGGTA
CTCGGACGCCGACGTGCCTGCCTCGGCCCGCCAGGAGGGGTGCCAGGACATCGCTACGCAGCTCATCTCC
AACATGGACATTGACGTGATCCTAGGTGGAGGCCGAAAGTACATGTTTCGCATGGGAACCCCAGACCCTG
AGTACCCAGATGACTACAGCCAAGGTGGGACCAGGCTGGACGGGAAGAATCTGGTGCAGGAATGGCTGGC
GAAGCGCCAGGGTGCCCGGTATGTGTGGAACCGCACTGAGCTCATGCAGGCTTCCCTGGACCCGTCTGTG
ACCCATCTCATGGGTCTCTTTGAGCCTGGAGACATGAAATACGAGATCCACCGAGACTCCACACTGGACC
CCTCCCTGATGGAGATGACAGAGGCTGCCCTGCGCCTGCTGAGCAGGAACCCCCGCGGCTTCTTCCTCTT
CGTGGAGGGTGGTCGCATCGACCATGGTCATCATGAAAGCAGGGCTTACCGGGCACTGACTGAGACGATC
ATGTTCGACGACGCCATTGAGAGGGCGGGCCAGCTCACCAGCGAGGAGGACACGCTGAGCCTCGTCACTG
CCGACCACTCCCACGTCTTCTCCTTCGGAGGCTACCCCCTGCGAGGGAGCTCCATCTTCGGGCTGGCCCC
TGGCAAGGCCCGGGACAGGAAGGCCTACACGGTCCTCCTATACGGAAACGGTCCAGGCTATGTGCTCAAG
GACGGCGCCCGGCCGGATGTTACCGAGAGCGAGAGCGGGAGCCCCGAGTATCGGCAGCAGTCAGCAGTGC
CCCTGGACGAAGAGACCCACGCAGGCGAGGACGTGGCGGTGTTCGCGCGCGGCCCGCAGGCGCACCTGGT
TCACGGCGTGCAGGAGCAGACCTTCATAGCGCACGTCATGGCCTTCGCCGCCTGCCTGGAGCCCTACACC
GCCTGCGACCTGGCGCCCCCCGCCGGCACCACCGACGCCGCGCACCCGGGTTCTAGAGGAAGCACCTCCG
GCGATAACGATTACAAGGATGATGATGATAAGGCCAGCGGCACCGGTCATCATCACCATCACCATTGAGT
TTAAACCCGCTGATCAGCCTCGACTGTGCCTTCTAAGGCCTGAGCTCGCTGATCAGCCTCGATCGAGGAT
CCAGACATGATAAGATACATTGATGAGTTTGGACAAACCACAACTAGAATGCAGTGAAAAAAATGCTTTA
TTTGTGAAATTTGTGATGCTATTGCTTTATTTGTAACCATTATAAGCTGCAATAAACAAGTTAACAACAA
CAATTGCATTCATTTTATGTTTCAGGTTCAGGGGGAGGTGTGGGAGGTTTTTTAAAGCAAGTAAAACCTC
TACAAATGTGGTATGGCTGATTATGATCAGTCGACCTGCAGGCATGCAAGCTTGGCGTAATCATGGTCAT
AGCTGTTTCCTGTGTGAAATTGTTATCCGCTCACAATTCCACACAACATACGAGCCGGAAGCATAAAGTG
TAAAGCCTGGGGTGCCTAATGAGTGAGCTAACTCACATTAATTGCGTTGCGCTCACTGCCCGCTTTCCAG
TCGGGAAACCTGTCGTGCCAGCTGCATTAATGAATCGGCCAACGCGCGGGGAGAGGCGGTTTGCGTATTG
GGCGCTCTTCCGCTTCCTCGCTCACTGACTCGCTGCGCTCGGTCGTTCGGCTGCGGCGAGCGGTATCAGC
TCACTCAAAGGCGGTAATACGGTTATCCACAGAATCAGGGGATAACGCAGGAAAGAACATGTGAGCAAAA
GGCCAGCAAAAGGCCAGGAACCGTAAAAAGGCCGCGTTGCTGGCGTTTTTCCATAGGCTCCGCCCCCCTG
ACGAGCATCACAAAAATCGACGCTCAAGTCAGAGGTGGCGAAACCCGACAGGACTATAAAGATACCAGGC
GTTTCCCCCTGGAAGCTCCCTCGTGCGCTCTCCTGTTCCGACCCTGCCGCTTACCGGATACCTGTCCGCC
TTTCTCCCTTCGGGAAGCGTGGCGCTTTCTCATAGCTCACGCTGTAGGTATCTCAGTTCGGTGTAGGTCG
TTCGCTCCAAGCTGGGCTGTGTGCACGAACCCCCCGTTCAGCCCGACCGCTGCGCCTTATCCGGTAACTA
TCGTCTTGAGTCCAACCCGGTAAGACACGACTTATCGCCACTGGCAGCAGCCACTGGTAACAGGATTAGC
AGAGCGAGGTATGTAGGCGGTGCTACAGAGTTCTTGAAGTGGTGGCCTAACTACGGCTACACTAGAAGAA
CAGTATTTGGTATCTGCGCTCTGCTGAAGCCAGTTACCTTCGGAAAAAGAGTTGGTAGCTCTTGATCCGG
CAAACAAACCACCGCTGGTAGCGGTGGTTTTTTTGTTTGCAAGCAGCAGATTACGCGCAGAAAAAAAGGA
TCTCAAGAAGATCCTTTGATCTTTTCTACGGGGTCTGACGCTCAGTGGAACGAAAACTCACGTTAAGGGA
TTTTGGTCATGAGATTATCAAAAAGGATCTTCACCTAGATCCTTTTAAATTAAAAATGAAGTTTTAAATC
AATCTAAAGTATATATGAGTAAACTTGGTCTGACAGTTACCAATGCTTAATCAGTGAGGCACCTATCTCA
GCGATCTGTCTATTTCGTTCATCCATAGTTGCCTGACTCCCCGTCGTGTAGATAACTACGATACGGGAGG
GCTTACCATCTGGCCCCAGTGCTGCAATGATACCGCGAGACCCACGCTCACCGGCTCCAGATTTATCAGC
AATAAACCAGCCAGCCGGAAGGGCCGAGCGCAGAAGTGGTCCTGCAACTTTATCCGCCTCCATCCAGTCT
ATTAATTGTTGCCGGGAAGCTAGAGTAAGTAGTTCGCCAGTTAATAGTTTGCGCAACGTTGTTGCCATTG
CTACAGGCATCGTGGTGTCACGCTCGTCGTTTGGTATGGCTTCATTCAGCTCCGGTTCCCAACGATCAAG
GCGAGTTACATGATCCCCCATGTTGTGCAAAAAAGCGGTTAGCTCCTTCGGTCCTCCGATCGTTGTCAGA
AGTAAGTTGGCCGCAGTGTTATCACTCATGGTTATGGCAGCACTGCATAATTCTCTTACTGTCATGCCAT
CCGTAAGATGCTTTTCTGTGACTGGTGAGTACTCAACCAAGTCATTCTGAGAATAGTGTATGCGGCGACC
GAGTTGCTCTTGCCCGGCGTCAATACGGGATAATACCGCGCCACATAGCAGAACTTTAAAAGTGCTCATC
ATTGGAAAACGTTCTTCGGGGCGAAAACTCTCAAGGATCTTACCGCTGTTGAGATCCAGTTCGATGTAAC
CCACTCGTGCACCCAACTGATCTTCAGCATCTTTTACTTTCACCAGCGTTTCTGGGTGAGCAAAAACAGG
AAGGCAAAATGCCGCAAAAAAGGGAATAAGGGCGACACGGAAATGTTGAATACTCATACTCTTCCTTTTT
CAATATTATTGAAGCATTTATCAGGGTTATTGTCTCATGAGCGGATACATATTTGAATGTATTTAGAAAA
ATAAACAAATAGGGGTTCCGCGCACATTTCCCCGAAAAGTGCCACCTGACGTCTAAGAAACCATTATTAT
CATGACATTAACCTATAAAAATAGGCGTATCACGAGGCCCTTTCGTCTCGCGCGTTTCGGTGATGACGGT
GAAAACCTCTGACACATGCAGCTCCCGGAGACGGTCACAGCTTGTCTGTAAGCGGATGCCGGGAGCAGAC
AAGCCCGTCAGGGCGCGTCAGCGGGTGTTGGCGGGTGTCGGGGCTGGCTTAACTATGCGGCATCAGAGCA
GATTGTACTGAGAGTGCACCATATGCGGTGTGAAATACCGCACAGATGCGTAAGGAGAAAATACCGCATC
AGGCGCCATTCGCCATTCAGGCTGCGCAACTGTTGGGAAGGGCGATCGGTGCGGGCCTCTTCGCTATTAC
GCCAGCTGGCGAAAGGGGGATGTGCTGCAAGGCGATTAAGTTGGGTAACGCCAGGGTTTTCCCAGTCACG
ACGTT
